>Addgene plasmid #198659 | pEM.F01L | addgene full sequence | sequence record 393198 | Addgene NGS Result
GACCCTGTCAGACCAAGTTTACTCATATATACTTTAGATTGATTTAAAACTTCATTTTTAATTTAAAAGG
ATCTAGGTGAAGATCCTTTTTGATAATCTCATGAACAATAAAACTGTCTGCTTACATAAACAGTAATACA
AGGGGTGTTATGAGCCATATTCAACGGGAAACGTCTTGCTCTAGGCCGCGATTAAATTCCAACATGGATG
CTGATTTATATGGGTATAAATGGGCTCGCGATAATGTCGGGCAATCAGGTGCGACAATCTATCGATTGTA
TGGGAAGCCCGATGCGCCAGAGTTGTTTCTGAAACATGGCAAAGGTAGCGTTGCCAATGATGTTACAGAT
GAGATGGTCAGACTAAACTGGCTGACGGAATTTATGCCTCTTCCGACCATCAAGCATTTTATCCGTACTC
CTGATGATGCATGGTTACTCACCACTGCGATCCCCGGGAAAACAGCATTCCAGGTATTAGAAGAATATCC
TGATTCAGGTGAAAATATTGTTGATGCGCTGGCAGTGTTCCTGCGCCGGTTGCATTCGATTCCTGTTTGT
AATTGTCCTTTTAACAGCGATCGCGTATTTCGACTCGCTCAGGCGCAATCACGAATGAATAACGGTTTGG
TTGATGCGAGTGATTTTGATGACGAGCGTAATGGCTGGCCTGTTGAACAAGTCTGGAAAGAAATGCATAA
ACTTTTGCCATTCTCACCGGATTCAGTCGTCACTCATGGTGATTTCTCACTTGATAACCTTATTTTTGAC
GAGGGGAAATTAATAGGTTGTATTGATGTTGGACGAGTCGGAATCGCAGACCGATACCAGGATCTTGCCA
TCCTATGGAACTGCCTCGGTGAGTTTTCTCCTTCATTACAGAAACGGCTTTTTCAAAAATATGGTATTGA
TAATCCTGATATGAATAAATTGCAGTTTCATTTGATGCTCGATGAGTTTTTCTAAGAATTAATTCATGAC
CAAAATCCCTTAACGTGAGTTTTCGTTCCACTGAGCGTCAGACCCCGTAGAAAAGATCAAAGGATCTTCT
TGAGATCCTTTTTTTCTGCGCGTAATCTGCTGCTTGCAAACAAAAAAACCACCGCTACCAGCGGTGGTTT
GTTTGCCGGATCAAGAGCTACCAACTCTTTTTCCGAAGGTAACTGGCTTCAGCAGAGCGCAGATACCAAA
TACTGTTCTTCTAGTGTAGCCGTAGTTAGGCCACCACTTCAAGAACTCTGTAGCACCGCCTACATACCTC
GCTCTGCTAATCCTGTTACCAGTGGCTGCTGCCAGTGGCGATAAGTCGTGTCTTACCGGGTTGGACTCAA
GACGATAGTTACCGGATAAGGCGCAGCGGTCGGGCTGAACGGGGGGTTCGTGCACACAGCCCAGCTTGGA
GCGAACGACCTACACCGAACTGAGATACCTACAGCGTGAGCTATGAGAAAGCGCCACGCTTCCCGAAGGG
AGAAAGGCGGACAGGTATCCGGTAAGCGGCAGGGTCGGAACAGGAGAGCGCACGAGGGAGCTTCCAGGGG
GAAACGCCTGGTATCTTTATAGTCCTGTCGGGTTTCGCCACCTCTGACTTGAGCGTCGATTTTTGTGATG
CTCGTCAGGGGGGCGGAGCCTATGGAAAAACGCCAGCAACGCGGCCTTTTTACGGTTCCTGGCCTTTTGC
TGGCCTTTTGCTCACATGTTCTTTCCTGCGTTATCCCCTGATTCTGTGGATAACCGTATTACCGCCTTTG
AGTGAGCTGATACCGCTCGCCGCAGCCGAACGACCGAGCGCAGCGAGTCAGTGAGCGAGGAAGCGGAAGA
GCGCCCAATACGCAAACCGCCTCTCCCCGCGCGTTGGCCGATTCTGGTCTCCCAGATTATTTGTATAGTT
CATCCATGCCATGTGTAATCCCAGCAGCTGTTACAAACTCAAGAAGGACCATGTGGTCCCTCTTTTCGTT
GGGATCTTTCGAAAGGGCAGATTGTGTGGACAGGTAATGGTTGTCTGGTAAAAGGACAGGGCCATCGCCA
ATTGGAGTATTTTGTTGATAATGGTCTGCTAGTTGAACGCTTCCATCTTCAATGTTGTGTCTAATTTTGA
AGTTAACTTTGATTCCATTCTTTTGTTTGTCTGCCATGATGTATACATTGTGTGAGTTATAGTTGTATTC
CAATTTGTGTCCAAGAATGTTTCCATCTTCTTTAAAATCAATACCTTTTAACTCGATTCTATTAACAAGG
GTATCACCTTCAAACTTGACTTCAGCACGTGTCTTGTAGTTCCCGTCATCTTTGAAAAATATAGTTCTTT
CCTGTACATAACCTTCGGGCATGGCACTCTTGAAAAAGTCATGCCGTTTCATATGATCTGGGTATCTTGA
AAAGCATTGAACACCATAAGTGAAAGTAGTGACAAGTGTTGGCCATGGAACAGGTAGTTTTCCAGTAGTG
CAAATAAATTTAAGGGTAAGTTTTCCGTATGTTGCATCACCTTCACCCTCTCCACTGACAGAAAATTTGT
GCCCATTAACATCACCATCTAATTCAACAAGAATTGGGACAACTCCAGTGAAAAGTTCTTCTCCTTTACT
AGAACTAGA
Features (pLannotate 1.2.2; 4 found; start..end, strand, type, name):
    150..965     +  CDS            KanR: aminoglycoside phosphotransferase; aph(3')-Ia; confers resistance to kanamycin in bacteria or G418 (Geneticin®) in eukaryotes
   1050..1638    +  rep_origin     ori: high-copy-number ColE1/pMB1/pBR322/pUC origin of replication
   1821..1864    +  CDS            lacI (fragment): lac repressor; lacI; The lac repressor binds to the lac operator to inhibit transcription in E. coli. This inhibition can be relieved by adding lactose or isopropyl-β-D-thiogalactopyranoside (IPTG).
   1878..2590    -  CDS            GFP (fragment): Aequoria victoria green fluorescent protein
