[The description below was written by a language model from this plasmid's Addgene catalogue record and pLannotate feature annotations shown in this document.]
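Description:
pEM.F01L is a small (about 2.6 kb) part-storage plasmid from the Easy-MISE (Easy Modular Integrative fuSion-ready Expression) toolkit, a modular cloning system for engineering heterologous production in Saccharomyces cerevisiae. It is built on the pGA-blue backbone and is catalogued as a yeast expression/synthetic biology vector. The annotated features, however, show only bacterial maintenance elements: a high-copy ColE1/pUC-type origin of replication and a KanR gene, aph(3')-Ia, for kanamycin selection in E. coli. No yeast origin, yeast selectable marker or integration homology is annotated, which fits a donor plasmid that supplies a part rather than one that is itself maintained or expressed in yeast.

The payload is a GFP coding sequence, annotated as Aequorea victoria green fluorescent protein on the reverse strand relative to KanR and the origin. The annotation tool scores it as a fragment, which may reflect an incomplete match to its reference; the record does not explain this. According to the record, the GFP sequence is flanked so that it is released with "CD" protruding ends, and the depositor notes Golden Gate assembly as the cloning method. In such systems, type IIS restriction digestion produces defined overhangs that set a part's position and orientation when it is ligated with other modules in a one-pot reaction. The enzyme used and the meaning of the CD position are not stated. No promoter or terminator is annotated around GFP, so these would presumably come from other toolkit parts. A very short lacI fragment next to the insert is probably a backbone remnant. The plasmid serves as a source of a fluorescent reporter or fusion module for assembling yeast expression constructs.
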