Addgene plasmid #198659: pEM.F01L
Purpose: Easy-MISE toolkit pEM-plasmid containing GFP coding sequence with CD protruding ends
Depositing lab: Paola Branduardi. Depositing organization: Universita degli Studi di Milano-Bicocca. Publication: Easy Modular Integrative fuSion-ready Expression (Easy-MISE) Toolkit for Fast Engineering of Heterologous Productions in Saccharomyces cerevisiae. Maestroni L, Butti P, Milanesi R, Pagliari S, Campone L, Serra I, Branduardi P. ACS Synth Biol. 2023 Apr 14. doi: 10.1021/acssynbio.3c00015. PubMed 37058502.
Backbone
  Vector backbone: pGA-blue
  Backbone manufacturer: IndBioTech Lab
  Vector type: Yeast Expression, Synthetic Biology
Growth in bacteria
  Bacterial resistance: Kanamycin, 50 μg/mL
  Growth temperature: 37°C
  Growth strain: DH5alpha
  Copy number: High Copy
Gene/Insert
  Gene/Insert name: GFP
  Species: Other
  Cloning method: Unknown
Terms and licenses: Academic/Nonprofit Terms; Industry Terms: Not Available to Industry
Depositor comments: Cloning Method: Goldon Gate Assembly
How to cite: pEM.F01L was a gift from Paola Branduardi (Addgene plasmid # 198659 ; http://n2t.net/addgene:198659 ; RRID:Addgene_198659)
